Addgene plasmid #193328: Lifeact-Halo
Purpose: mammalian transient expression - expression of Lifeact-Halo
Depositing lab: Klaus Hahn. Depositing organization: University of North Carolina at Chapel Hill. Publication: Actin nano-architecture of phagocytic podosomes. Herron JC, Hu S, Watanabe T, Nogueira AT, Liu B, Kern ME, Aaron J, Taylor A, Pablo M, Chew TL, Elston TC, Hahn KM. Nat Commun. 2022 Jul 27;13(1):4363. doi: 10.1038/s41467-022-32038-0. PubMed 35896550.
Backbone
  Vector backbone: pEGFP
  Backbone manufacturer: Clontech
  Backbone size w/o insert (bp): 4700
  Total vector size (bp): 4902
  Vector type: Mammalian Expression
  Selectable markers: Neomycin (select with G418)
Growth in bacteria
  Bacterial resistance: Kanamycin, 50 μg/mL
  Growth temperature: 37°C
  Growth strain: DH5alpha
  Copy number: High Copy
Gene/Insert
  Gene/Insert name: Lifeact
Terms and licenses: Academic/Nonprofit Terms; Industry Terms: Not Available to Industry
How to cite: Lifeact-Halo was a gift from Klaus Hahn (Addgene plasmid # 193328 ; http://n2t.net/addgene:193328 ; RRID:Addgene_193328)
