[The description below was written by a language model from this plasmid's Addgene catalogue record and pLannotate feature annotations shown in this document.]
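Description:
Lifeact-Halo is a 4,902 bp mammalian transient expression plasmid built on the Clontech pEGFP backbone, in which the fluorescent protein position is occupied by HaloTag rather than EGFP (no EGFP coding sequence is annotated). It is propagated in E. coli as a high-copy plasmid through a ColE1/pUC-type origin and also carries an f1 phage origin. A single Tn5-derived NeoR/KanR gene serves both hosts. The bacterial bla (AmpR) promoter drives it for kanamycin selection in bacteria. The adjacent SV40 enhancer/early promoter, with an HSV TK polyadenylation signal downstream, drives it for G418 selection in mammalian cells.

The expression cassette uses the human cytomegalovirus immediate early enhancer and promoter, followed by a short fragment of the yeast ABP140 coding sequence. This fragment corresponds to Lifeact, the small F-actin-binding peptide derived from that protein. It directly abuts the HaloTag coding sequence, a modified bacterial dehalogenase that bonds covalently to chloroalkane ligands, and the cassette ends with an SV40 poly(A) signal. The small large T antigen, ble and bGH poly(A) fragments flagged by the annotation software are probably residual backbone sequence or incidental matches rather than functional parts.

Expressing this fusion decorates filamentous actin with a tag that can be labelled with a chosen cell-permeable Halo ligand dye, giving flexibility in colour and photophysical properties for live or fixed imaging. The associated publication concerns the nanoscale actin architecture of phagocytic podosomes, consistent with use as an actin marker for high-resolution fluorescence microscopy.
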