Features (pLannotate 1.2.2; 14 found; start..end, strand, type, name):
     61..364     +  enhancer       CMV enhancer: human cytomegalovirus immediate early enhancer
    365..568     +  promoter       CMV promoter: human cytomegalovirus (CMV) immediate early promoter
    603..674     +  CDS            ABP140 (fragment): AB140_YEAST - Also known as TRM140. Experimental evidence at protein level: Swiss-Prot protein existence level 1. S-adenosyl-L-methionine-dependent methyltransferase that mediates N(3)-methylcytidine modification of residue 32 of the tRNA anticodon loop of tRNA(Thr) and tRNA(Ser). Binds F-actin and shows weak F-actin cross-linking activity. From Saccharomyces cerevisiae (strain ATCC 204508 / S288c) (Baker's yeast).
    675..1565    +  CDS            HaloTag®: modified bacterial dehalogenase that forms covalent bonds with chloroalkane derivatives
   1584..1667    +  CDS            large T antigen (fragment): large T antigen from SV40 (simian virus 40)
   1690..1811    +  polyA_signal   SV40 poly(A) signal: SV40 polyadenylation signal
   1845..2273    -  rep_origin     f1 ori (sequence partly withheld): f1 bacteriophage origin of replication; arrow indicates direction of (+) strand synthesis
   2300..2404    +  promoter       AmpR promoter: bla
   2406..2763    +  promoter       SV40 promoter: SV40 enhancer and early promoter
   2798..3592    +  CDS            NeoR/KanR: aminoglycoside phosphotransferase from Tn5; aph(3')-II (or nptII); confers resistance to neomycin, kanamycin, and G418 (Geneticin®)
   3613..3765    +  CDS            ble (fragment): BLE_KLEPN - Experimental evidence at protein level: Swiss-Prot protein existence level 1. Binding protein with a strong affinity to the bleomycin family of antibiotics. Binds to CL990; an antimitotic-antibiotic compound. From Klebsiella pneumoniae.
   3824..3871    +  polyA_signal   HSV TK poly(A) signal: herpes simplex virus thymidine kinase polyadenylation signal (Cole and Stacy, 1985)
   3962..3978    -  polyA_signal   bGH poly(A) signal (fragment): bovine growth hormone polyadenylation signal
   4200..4788    +  rep_origin     ori: high-copy-number ColE1/pMB1/pBR322/pUC origin of replication
>Addgene plasmid #193328 | Lifeact-Halo | addgene full sequence | sequence record 380105 | Addgene NGS Result
TAGTTATTAATAGTAATCAATTACGGGGTCATTAGTTCATAGCCCATATATGGAGTTCCGCGTTACATAA
CTTACGGTAAATGGCCCGCCTGGCTGACCGCCCAACGACCCCCGCCCATTGACGTCAATAATGACGTATG
TTCCCATAGTAACGCCAATAGGGACTTTCCATTGACGTCAATGGGTGGAGTATTTACGGTAAACTGCCCA
CTTGGCAGTACATCAAGTGTATCATATGCCAAGTACGCCCCCTATTGACGTCAATGACGGTAAATGGCCC
GCCTGGCATTATGCCCAGTACATGACCTTATGGGACTTTCCTACTTGGCAGTACATCTACGTATTAGTCA
TCGCTATTACCATGGTGATGCGGTTTTGGCAGTACATCAATGGGCGTGGATAGCGGTTTGACTCACGGGG
ATTTCCAAGTCTCCACCCCATTGACGTCAATGGGAGTTTGTTTTGGCACCAAAATCAACGGGACTTTCCA
AAATGTCGTAACAACTCCGCCCCATTGACGCAAATGGGCGGTAGGCGTGTACGGTGGGAGGTCTATATAA
GCAGAGCTGGTTTAGTGAACCGTCAGATCCGCTAGCGCCACCATGGGCGTGGCCGACTTGATCAAGAAGT
TCGAGTCCATCTCCAAGGAGGAGGGGGATCCACCGGTCGCCACCATGGCAGAAATCGGTACTGGCTTTCC
ATTCGACCCCCATTATGTGGAAGTCCTGGGCGAGCGCATGCACTACGTCGATGTTGGTCCGCGCGATGGC
ACCCCTGTGCTGTTCCTGCACGGTAACCCGACCTCCTCCTACGTGTGGCGCAACATCATCCCGCATGTTG
CACCGACCCATCGCTGCATTGCTCCAGACCTGATCGGTATGGGCAAATCCGACAAACCAGACCTGGGTTA
TTTCTTCGACGACCACGTCCGCTTCATGGATGCCTTCATCGAAGCCCTGGGTCTGGAAGAGGTCGTCCTG
GTCATTCACGACTGGGGCTCCGCTCTGGGTTTCCACTGGGCCAAGCGCAATCCAGAGCGCGTCAAAGGTA
TTGCATTTATGGAGTTCATCCGCCCTATCCCGACCTGGGACGAATGGCCAGAATTTGCCCGCGAGACCTT
CCAGGCCTTCCGCACCACCGACGTCGGCCGCAAGCTGATCATCGATCAGAACGTTTTTATCGAGGGTACG
CTGCCGATGGGTGTCGTCCGCCCGCTGACTGAAGTCGAGATGGACCATTACCGCGAGCCGTTCCTGAATC
CTGTTGACCGCGAGCCACTGTGGCGCTTCCCAAACGAGCTGCCAATCGCCGGTGAGCCAGCGAACATCGT
CGCGCTGGTCGAAGAATACATGGACTGGCTGCACCAGTCCCCTGTCCCGAAGCTGCTGTTCTGGGGCACC
CCAGGCGTTCTGATCCCACCGGCCGAAGCCGCTCGCCTGGCCAAAAGCCTGCCTAACTGCAAGGCTGTGG
ACATCGGCCCGGGTCTGAATCTGCTGCAAGAAGACAACCCGGACCTGATCGGCAGCGAGATCGCGCGCTG
GCTGTCGACGCTCGAGATTTCCGGCTAAGCGGCCGCGACTCTAGATCATAATCAGCCATACCACATTTGT
AGAGGTTTTACTTGCTTTAAAAAACCTCCCACACCTCCCCCTGAACCTGAAACATAAAATGAATGCAATT
GTTGTTGTTAACTTGTTTATTGCAGCTTATAATGGTTACAAATAAAGCAATAGCATCACAAATTTCACAA
ATAAAGCATTTTTTTCACTGCATTCTAGTTGTGGTTTGTCCAAACTCATCAATGTATCTTAAGGCGTAAA
TTGTAAGCGTTAATATTTTGTTAAAATTCGCGTTAAATTTTTGTTAAATCAGCTCATTTTTTAACCAATA
GGCCGAAATCGGCAAAATCCCTTATAAATCAAAAGAATAGACCGAGATAGGGT
[37 nt withheld, positions 1944-1980]
AAAGAACGTGGACTCCAACGTCAAAGG
[49 nt withheld, positions 2008-2056]
T
[91 nt withheld, positions 2058-2148]
G
[124 nt withheld, positions 2150-2273]
CAGGTGGCACTTTTCGGGGAAATGTGCGCGGAACCCCTATTTGTTTATTTTTCTAAATACATTCAAATAT
GTATCCGCTCATGAGACAATAACCCTGATAAATGCTTCAATAATATTGAAAAAGGAAGAGTCCTGAGGCG
GAAAGAACCAGCTGTGGAATGTGTGTCAGTTAGGGTGTGGAAAGTCCCCAGGCTCCCCAGCAGGCAGAAG
TATGCAAAGCATGCATCTCAATTAGTCAGCAACCAGGTGTGGAAAGTCCCCAGGCTCCCCAGCAGGCAGA
AGTATGCAAAGCATGCATCTCAATTAGTCAGCAACCATAGTCCCGCCCCTAACTCCGCCCATCCCGCCCC
TAACTCCGCCCAGTTCCGCCCATTCTCCGCCCCATGGCTGACTAATTTTTTTTATTTATGCAGAGGCCGA
GGCCGCCTCGGCCTCTGAGCTATTCCAGAAGTAGTGAGGAGGCTTTTTTGGAGGCCTAGGCTTTTGCAAA
GATCGATCAAGAGACAGGATGAGGATCGTTTCGCATGATTGAACAAGATGGATTGCACGCAGGTTCTCCG
GCCGCTTGGGTGGAGAGGCTATTCGGCTATGACTGGGCACAACAGACAATCGGCTGCTCTGATGCCGCCG
TGTTCCGGCTGTCAGCGCAGGGGCGCCCGGTTCTTTTTGTCAAGACCGACCTGTCCGGTGCCCTGAATGA
ACTGCAAGACGAGGCAGCGCGGCTATCGTGGCTGGCCACGACGGGCGTTCCTTGCGCAGCTGTGCTCGAC
GTTGTCACTGAAGCGGGAAGGGACTGGCTGCTATTGGGCGAAGTGCCGGGGCAGGATCTCCTGTCATCTC
ACCTTGCTCCTGCCGAGAAAGTATCCATCATGGCTGATGCAATGCGGCGGCTGCATACGCTTGATCCGGC
TACCTGCCCATTCGACCACCAAGCGAAACATCGCATCGAGCGAGCACGTACTCGGATGGAAGCCGGTCTT
GTCGATCAGGATGATCTGGACGAAGAGCATCAGGGGCTCGCGCCAGCCGAACTGTTCGCCAGGCTCAAGG
CGAGCATGCCCGACGGCGAGGATCTCGTCGTGACCCATGGCGATGCCTGCTTGCCGAATATCATGGTGGA
AAATGGCCGCTTTTCTGGATTCATCGACTGTGGCCGGCTGGGTGTGGCGGACCGCTATCAGGACATAGCG
TTGGCTACCCGTGATATTGCTGAAGAGCTTGGCGGCGAATGGGCTGACCGCTTCCTCGTGCTTTACGGTA
TCGCCGCTCCCGATTCGCAGCGCATCGCCTTCTATCGCCTTCTTGACGAGTTCTTCTGAGCGGGACTCTG
GGGTTCGAAATGACCGACCAAGCGACGCCCAACCTGCCATCACGAGATTTCGATTCCACCGCCGCCTTCT
ATGAAAGGTTGGGCTTCGGAATCGTTTTCCGGGACGCCGGCTGGATGATCCTCCAGCGCGGGGATCTCAT
GCTGGAGTTCTTCGCCCACCCTAGGGGGAGGCTAACTGAAACACGGAAGGAGACAATACCGGAAGGAACC
CGCGCTATGACGGCAATAAAAAGACAGAATAAAACGCACGGTGTTGGGTCGTTTGTTCATAAACGCGGGG
TTCGGTCCCAGGGCTGGCACTCTGTCGATACCCCACCGAGACCCCATTGGGGCCAATACGCCCGCGTTTC
TTCCTTTTCCCCACCCCACCCCCCAAGTTCGGGTGAAGGCCCAGGGCTCGCAGCCAACGTCGGGGCGGCA
GGCCCTGCCATAGCCTCAGGTTACTCATATATACTTTAGATTGATTTAAAACTTCATTTTTAATTTAAAA
GGATCTAGGTGAAGATCCTTTTTGATAATCTCATGACCAAAATCCCTTAACGTGAGTTTTCGTTCCACTG
AGCGTCAGACCCCGTAGAAAAGATCAAAGGATCTTCTTGAGATCCTTTTTTTCTGCGCGTAATCTGCTGC
TTGCAAACAAAAAAACCACCGCTACCAGCGGTGGTTTGTTTGCCGGATCAAGAGCTACCAACTCTTTTTC
CGAAGGTAACTGGCTTCAGCAGAGCGCAGATACCAAATACTGTTCTTCTAGTGTAGCCGTAGTTAGGCCA
CCACTTCAAGAACTCTGTAGCACCGCCTACATACCTCGCTCTGCTAATCCTGTTACCAGTGGCTGCTGCC
AGTGGCGATAAGTCGTGTCTTACCGGGTTGGACTCAAGACGATAGTTACCGGATAAGGCGCAGCGGTCGG
GCTGAACGGGGGGTTCGTGCACACAGCCCAGCTTGGAGCGAACGACCTACACCGAACTGAGATACCTACA
GCGTGAGCTATGAGAAAGCGCCACGCTTCCCGAAGGGAGAAAGGCGGACAGGTATCCGGTAAGCGGCAGG
GTCGGAACAGGAGAGCGCACGAGGGAGCTTCCAGGGGGAAACGCCTGGTATCTTTATAGTCCTGTCGGGT
TTCGCCACCTCTGACTTGAGCGTCGATTTTTGTGATGCTCGTCAGGGGGGCGGAGCCTATGGAAAAACGC
CAGCAACGCGGCCTTTTTACGGTTCCTGGCCTTTTGCTGGCCTTTTGCTCACATGTTCTTTCCTGCGTTA
TCCCCTGATTCTGTGGATAACCGTATTACCGCCATGCAT
